Addgene plasmid #149278: SPDK3902(TRV-RNA2-pPEBV-MCS-AtGly-tRNA)
Purpose: Modified Tobacco rattle virus RNA2 vector that could be used for expression of sgRNAs
Depositing lab: Savithramma Dinesh-Kumar. Publication: Multiplexed heritable gene editing using RNA viruses and mobile single guide RNAs. Ellison EE, Nagalakshmi U, Gamo ME, Huang PJ, Dinesh-Kumar S, Voytas DF. Nat Plants. 2020 Jun 1. pii: 10.1038/s41477-020-0670-y. doi: 10.1038/s41477-020-0670-y. PubMed 32483329.
Backbone
  Vector backbone: pCAMBIA0390 T-DNA vector
  Backbone size w/o insert (bp): 6426
  Total vector size (bp): 9648
  Vector type: T-DNA vector
Growth in bacteria
  Bacterial resistance: Kanamycin, 50 μg/mL
  Growth temperature: 37°C
  Growth strain: DH5alpha
  Growth instructions: We prefer to use DH10B cells
  Copy number: High Copy
Gene/Insert
  Gene/Insert name: Modified TRV RNA2 with PEBV promoter and AtGly-tRNA mobile RNA sequence
  Species: Modified TRV RNA2 with PEBV promoter and AtGly-tRNA mobile RNA sequence
  Insert size (bp): 2091
  Mutation: T2318C (DNA) in PEBV coat protein sequence
  Cloning method: Restriction Enzyme; 5′ cloning site XbaI, StuI, BamHI, KpnI, SacI (not destroyed); 3′ cloning site None (unknown if destroyed)
  Sequencing primers: 5′ CATAATTATACTGATTTGTCTCTCG
Terms and licenses: Academic/Nonprofit Terms; Industry Terms: Not Available to Industry
How to cite: SPDK3902(TRV-RNA2-pPEBV-MCS-AtGly-tRNA) was a gift from Savithramma Dinesh-Kumar (Addgene plasmid # 149278 ; http://n2t.net/addgene:149278 ; RRID:Addgene_149278)
