[The description below was written by a language model from this plasmid's Addgene catalogue record and pLannotate feature annotations shown in this document.]
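Description:
SPDK3902(TRV-RNA2-pPEBV-MCS-AtGly-tRNA) is a binary T-DNA vector built on the pCAMBIA0390 backbone that carries a modified cDNA copy of Tobacco rattle virus RNA2, designed for virus-mediated delivery of single guide RNAs in plants. It is propagated in E. coli under kanamycin selection (aphA-3 type KanR) using a high-copy ColE1/pMB1-type origin with the pBR322 bom region. The pVS1 oriV, RepA and StaA functions provide replication and stable maintenance in Agrobacterium. Nopaline-type left and right border repeats flank the region to be transferred into plant cells.

Within the T-DNA, an enhanced CaMV 35S promoter with a duplicated enhancer drives transcription of the viral RNA2, which includes the TRV capsid protein coding sequence. According to the catalogue entry, a pea early browning virus (PEBV) subgenomic promoter follows, although the feature table does not annotate it. Next comes a multiple cloning site (XbaI, StuI, BamHI, KpnI, SacI) for inserting an sgRNA, immediately upstream of an Arabidopsis glycine tRNA sequence, which is annotated as a tRNA. This tRNA acts as a mobile RNA element, so guide transcripts fused to it are intended to move through the plant. The viral 3' end retains a tRNA-like pseudoknot structure and is followed by a hammerhead ribozyme, which trims the transcript to an authentic terminus, and then by the NOS terminator.

The record notes a T2318C change described as lying in the PEBV coat protein sequence. The sequenced record (10,988 nt) is longer than the listed total size of 9,648 bp, a discrepancy the record does not explain. A TRV RNA2 vector normally needs a companion RNA1 construct to establish infection, but no such partner is named here. The associated work concerns multiplexed heritable gene editing.
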