Features (pLannotate 1.2.2; 19 found; start..end, strand, type, name):
      1..21      -  misc_feature   MCS (fragment): pUC18/19 multiple cloning site
     96..770     +  promoter       CaMV 35S promoter (enhanced): cauliflower mosaic virus 35S promoter with a duplicated enhancer region
   1330..1941    +  CDS            CP: CAPSD_TRVPP - Experimental evidence at protein level: Swiss-Prot protein existence level 1. Capsid protein self-assembles to form rod-shaped virions about 22 nm in diameter with a central canal enclosing the viral genomic RNA. From Tobacco rattle virus (isolate PpK20) (TRV).
   2384..2454    +  ncRNA          tRNA: Accession: RF00005 - tRNA
   2817..2856    +  ncRNA          TLS-PK6: Accession: RF01101 - Pseudoknot of tRNA-like structure
   2852..2907    +  ncRNA          Hammerhead 3: Accession: RF00008 - Hammerhead ribozyme (type III)
   2917..2935    +  CDS            9xHis (fragment): 9xHis affinity tag
   2970..3222    +  terminator     NOS terminator: nopaline synthase terminator and poly(A) signal
   3244..3268    +  misc_feature   RB T-DNA repeat: right border repeat from nopaline C58 T-DNA
   3608..4009    +  CDS            Y4CG_SINFN (fragment): Protein inferred from homology: Swiss-Prot protein existence level 3. From Sinorhizobium fredii (strain NBRC 101917 / NGR234).
   4569..5198    +  CDS            pVS1 StaA: stability protein from the Pseudomonas plasmid pVS1 (Heeb et al., 2000)
   5627..6700    +  CDS            pVS1 RepA: replication protein from the Pseudomonas plasmid pVS1 (Heeb et al., 2000)
   6766..6960    +  rep_origin     pVS1 oriV: origin of replication for the Pseudomonas plasmid pVS1 (Heeb et al., 2000)
   7163..7202    +  CDS            rop (fragment): Rop protein, which maintains plasmids at low copy number; rop
   7304..7444    +  misc_feature   bom: basis of mobility region from pBR322
   7630..8218    -  rep_origin     ori: high-copy-number ColE1/pMB1/pBR322/pUC origin of replication
   8326..8395    -  ncRNA          RNA-OUT: Accession: RF00240 - RNA-OUT
   9643..10437   -  CDS            KanR: aminoglycoside phosphotransferase; aphA-3; confers resistance to kanamycin
  10862..10886   +  misc_feature   LB T-DNA repeat: left border repeat from nopaline C58 T-DNA
>Addgene plasmid #149278 | SPDK3902(TRV-RNA2-pPEBV-MCS-AtGly-tRNA) | addgene full sequence | sequence record 300518 | Addgene NGS Result
AAGCTTGCATGCCTGCAGGTCAACATGGTGGAGCACGACACTCTCGTCTACTCCAAGAATATCAAAGATA
CAGTCTCAGAAGACCAGAGGGCTATTGAGACTTTTCAACAAAGGGTAATATCGGGAAACCTCCTCGGATT
CCATTGCCCAGCTATCTGTCACTTCATCGAAAGGACAGTAGAAAAGGAAGATGGCTTCTACAAATGCCAT
CATTGCGATAAAGGAAAGGCTATCGTTCAAGATGCCTCTACCGACAGTGGTCCCAAAGATGGACCCCCAC
CCACGAGGAACATCGTGGAAAAAGAAGACGTTCCAACCACGTCTTCAAAGCAAGTGGATTGATGTGATGG
TCAACATGGTGGAGCACGACACTCTCGTCTACTCCAAGAATATCAAAGATACAGTCTCAGAAGACCAGAG
GGCTATTGAGACTTTTCAACAAAGGGTAATATCGGGAAACCTCCTCGGATTCCATTGCCCAGCTATCTGT
CACTTCATCGAAAGGACAGTAGAAAAGGAAGATGGCTTCTACAAATGCCATCATTGCGATAAAGGAAAGG
CTATCGTTCAAGATGCCTCTACCGACAGTGGTCCCAAAGATGGACCCCCACCCACGAGGAACATCGTGGA
AAAAGAAGACGTTCCAACCACGTCTTCAAAGCAAGTGGATTGATGTGATATCTCCACTGACGTAAGGGAT
GACGCACAATCCCACTATCCTTCGCAAGACCCTTCCTCTATATAAGGAAGTTCATTTCATTTGGAGAGGA
TAAAACATTGCACCTATGGTGTTGCCCTGGCTGGGGTATGTCAGTGATCGCAGTAGAATGTACTAATTGA
CAAGTTGGAGAATACGGTAGAACGTCCTTATCCAACACAGCCTTTATCCCTCTCCCTGACGAGGTTTTTG
TCAGTGTAATATTTCTTTTTGAACTATCCAGCTTAGTACCGTACGGGAAAGTGACTGGTGTGCTTATCTT
TGAAATGTTACTTTGGGTTTCGGTTCTTTAGGTTAGTAAGAAAGCACTTGTCTTCTCATACAAAGGAAAA
CCTGAGACGTATCGCTTACGAAAGTAGCAATGAAAGAAAGGTGGTGGTTTTAATCGCTACCGCAAAAACG
ATGGGGTCGTTTTAATTAACTTCTCCTACGCAAGCGTCTAAACGGACGTTGGGGTTTTGCTAGTTTCTTT
AGAGAAAACTAGCTAAGTCTTTAATGTTATCATTAGAGATGGCATAAATATAATACTTGTGTCTGCTGAT
AAGATCATTTTAATTTGGACGATTAGACTTGTTGAACTACAGGTTACTGAATCACTTGCGCTAATCAACA
TGGGAGATATGTACGATGAATCATTTGACAAGTCGGGCGGTCCTGCTGACTTGATGGACGATTCTTGGGT
GGAATCAGTTTCGTGGAAAGATCTGTTGAAGAAGTTACACAGCATAAAATTTGCACTACAGTCTGGTAGA
GATGAGATCACTGGGTTACTAGCGGCACTGAATAGACAGTGTCCTTATTCACCATATGAGCAGTTTCCAG
ATAAGAAGGTGTATTTCCTTTTAGACTCACGGGCTAACAGTGCTCTTGGTGTGATTCAGAACGCTTCAGC
GTTCAAGAGACGAGCTGATGAGAAGAATGCAGTGGCGGGTGTTACAAATATTCCTGCGAATCCAAACACA
ACGGTTACGACGAACCAAGGGAGTACTACTACTACCAAGGCGAACACTGGCTCGACTTTGGAAGAAGACT
TGTACACTTATTACAAATTCGATGATGCCTCTACAGCTTTCCACAAATCTCTAACTTCGTTAGAGAACAT
GGAGTTGAAGAGTTATTACCGAAGGAACTTTGAGAAAGTATTCGGGATTAAGTTTGGTGGAGCAGCTGCT
AGTTCATCTGCACCGCCTCCAGCGAGTGGAGGTCCGATACGTCCTAATCCCTAGGGATTTAAGGACGTGA
ACTCTGTTGAGATCTCTGTGAAATTCAGAGGGTGGGTGATACCATATTCACTGATGCCATTAGCGACATC
TAAATAGGGCTAATTGTGACTAATTTGAGGGAATTTCCTTTACCATTGACGTCAGTGTCGTTGGTAGCAT
TTGAGTTTCGGCACACAAGGTTAAAAACGCTGTAGTAATACATGCGCAAGAACAGGCTGAGCATCTTGTT
CTGGGGTTTCACACTATCTTTAGAGAAAGTGTTAAGTTAATTAAGTTATCTTAATTAAGAGCATAATTAT
ACTGATTTGTCTCTCGTTGATAGAGTCTATCATTCTGTTATTAAAAATTTGACAACTCGGTTTGCTGACC
TACTGGTCACTGTATCACTTACCCGAGTTAACGAGTCTAGAAGGCCTCCATGGGGATCCGGTACCGAGCT
CTGAGCACCAGTGGTCTAGTGGCATGATAGTACCCTGCCACGGTACAGACCCGGGTTCAATTCCCGGCTG
GTGCACCCGGGCATGTCCCGAAGACATTAAACTACGGTTCTTTAAGTAGATCCGTGTCTGAAGTTTTAGG
TTCAATTTAAACCTACGAGATTGACATTCTCGACTGATCTTGATTGATCGGTAAGTCTTTTGTAATTTAA
TTTTCTTTTTGATTTTATTTTAAATTGTTATCTGTTTCTGTGTATAGACTGTTTGAGATCGGCGTTTGGC
CGACTCATTGTCTTACCATAGGGGAACGGACTTTGTTTGTGTTGTTATTTTATTTGTATTTTATTAAAAT
TCTCAACGATCTGAAAAAGCCTCGCGGCTAAGAGATTGTTGGGGGGTGAGTAAGTACTTTTAAAGTGATG
ATGGTTACAAAGGCAAAAGGGGTAAAACCCCTCGCCTACGTAAGCGTTATTACGCCCGTCTGTACTTATA
TCAGTACACTGACGAGTCCCTAAAGGACGAAACGGGAGAACGCTAGCCACCACCACCACCACCACGTGTG
AATTACAGGTGACCAGCTCGAATTTCCCCGATCGTTCAAACATTTGGCAATAAAGTTTCTTAAGATTGAA
TCCTGTTGCCGGTCTTGCGATGATTATCATATAATTTCTGTTGAATTACGTTAAGCATGTAATAATTAAC
ATGTAATGCATGACGTTATTTATGAGATGGGTTTTTATGATTAGAGTCCCGCAATTATACATTTAATACG
CGATAGAAAACAAAATATAGCGCGCAAACTAGGATAAATTATCGCGCGCGGTGTCATCTATGTTACTAGA
TCGGGAATTAAACTATCAGTGTTTGACAGGATATATTGGCGGGTAAACCTAAGAGAAAAGAGCGTTTATT
AGAATAATCGGATATTTAAAAGGGCGTGAAAAGGTTTATCCGTTCGTCCATTTGTATGTGCATGCCAACC
ACAGGGTTCCCCTCGGGATCAAAGTACTTTGATCCAACCCCTCCGCTGCTATAGTGCAGTCGGCTTCTGA
CGTTCAGTGCAGCCGTCTTCTGAAAACGACATGTCGCACAAGTCCTAAGTTACGCGACAGGCTGCCGCCC
TGCCCTTTTCCTGGCGTTTTCTTGTCGCGTGTTTTAGTCGCATAAAGTAGAATACTTGCGACTAGAACCG
GAGACATTACGCCATGAACAAGAGCGCCGCCGCTGGCCTGCTGGGCTATGCCCGCGTCAGCACCGACGAC
CAGGACTTGACCAACCAACGGGCCGAACTGCACGCGGCCGGCTGCACCAAGCTGTTTTCCGAGAAGATCA
CCGGCACCAGGCGCGACCGCCCGGAGCTGGCCAGGATGCTTGACCACCTACGCCCTGGCGACGTTGTGAC
AGTGACCAGGCTAGACCGCCTGGCCCGCAGCACCCGCGACCTACTGGACATTGCCGAGCGCATCCAGGAG
GCCGGCGCGGGCCTGCGTAGCCTGGCAGAGCCGTGGGCCGACACCACCACGCCGGCCGGCCGCATGGTGT
TGACCGTGTTCGCCGGCATTGCCGAGTTCGAGCGTTCCCTAATCATCGACCGCACCCGGAGCGGGCGCGA
GGCCGCCAAGGCCCGAGGCGTGAAGTTTGGCCCCCGCCCTACCCTCACCCCGGCACAGATCGCGCACGCC
CGCGAGCTGATCGACCAGGAAGGCCGCACCGTGAAAGAGGCGGCTGCACTGCTTGGCGTGCATCGCTCGA
CCCTGTACCGCGCACTTGAGCGCAGCGAGGAAGTGACGCCCACCGAGGCCAGGCGGCGCGGTGCCTTCCG
TGAGGACGCATTGACCGAGGCCGACGCCCTGGCGGCCGCCGAGAATGAACGCCAAGAGGAACAAGCATGA
AACCGCACCAGGACGGCCAGGACGAACCGTTTTTCATTACCGAAGAGATCGAGGCGGAGATGATCGCGGC
CGGGTACGTGTTCGAGCCGCCCGCGCACGTCTCAACCGTGCGGCTGCATGAAATCCTGGCCGGTTTGTCT
GATGCCAAGCTGGCGGCCTGGCCGGCCAGCTTGGCCGCTGAAGAAACCGAGCGCCGCCGTCTAAAAAGGT
GATGTGTATTTGAGTAAAACAGCTTGCGTCATGCGGTCGCTGCGTATATGATGCGATGAGTAAATAAACA
AATACGCAAGGGGAACGCATGAAGGTTATCGCTGTACTTAACCAGAAAGGCGGGTCAGGCAAGACGACCA
TCGCAACCCATCTAGCCCGCGCCCTGCAACTCGCCGGGGCCGATGTTCTGTTAGTCGATTCCGATCCCCA
GGGCAGTGCCCGCGATTGGGCGGCCGTGCGGGAAGATCAACCGCTAACCGTTGTCGGCATCGACCGCCCG
ACGATTGACCGCGACGTGAAGGCCATCGGCCGGCGCGACTTCGTAGTGATCGACGGAGCGCCCCAGGCGG
CGGACTTGGCTGTGTCCGCGATCAAGGCAGCCGACTTCGTGCTGATTCCGGTGCAGCCAAGCCCTTACGA
CATATGGGCCACCGCCGACCTGGTGGAGCTGGTTAAGCAGCGCATTGAGGTCACGGATGGAAGGCTACAA
GCGGCCTTTGTCGTGTCGCGGGCGATCAAAGGCACGCGCATCGGCGGTGAGGTTGCCGAGGCGCTGGCCG
GGTACGAGCTGCCCATTCTTGAGTCCCGTATCACGCAGCGCGTGAGCTACCCAGGCACTGCCGCCGCCGG
CACAACCGTTCTTGAATCAGAACCCGAGGGCGACGCTGCCCGCGAGGTCCAGGCGCTGGCCGCTGAAATT
AAATCAAAACTCATTTGAGTTAATGAGGTAAAGAGAAAATGAGCAAAAGCACAAACACGCTAAGTGCCGG
CCGTCCGAGCGCACGCAGCAGCAAGGCTGCAACGTTGGCCAGCCTGGCAGACACGCCAGCCATGAAGCGG
GTCAACTTTCAGTTGCCGGCGGAGGATCACACCAAGCTGAAGATGTACGCGGTACGCCAAGGCAAGACCA
TTACCGAGCTGCTATCTGAATACATCGCGCAGCTACCAGAGTAAATGAGCAAATGAATAAATGAGTAGAT
GAATTTTAGCGGCTAAAGGAGGCGGCATGGAAAATCAAGAACAACCAGGCACCGACGCCGTGGAATGCCC
CATGTGTGGAGGAACGGGCGGTTGGCCAGGCGTAAGCGGCTGGGTTGCCTGCCGGCCCTGCAATGGCACT
GGAACCCCCAAGCCCGAGGAATCGGCGTGAGCGGTCGCAAACCATCCGGCCCGGTACAAATCGGCGCGGC
GCTGGGTGATGACCTGGTGGAGAAGTTGAAGGCCGCGCAGGCCGCCCAGCGGCAACGCATCGAGGCAGAA
GCACGCCCCGGTGAATCGTGGCAAGCGGCCGCTGATCGAATCCGCAAAGAATCCCGGCAACCGCCGGCAG
CCGGTGCGCCGTCGATTAGGAAGCCGCCCAAGGGCGACGAGCAACCAGATTTTTTCGTTCCGATGCTCTA
TGACGTGGGCACCCGCGATAGTCGCAGCATCATGGACGTGGCCGTTTTCCGTCTGTCGAAGCGTGACCGA
CGAGCTGGCGAGGTGATCCGCTACGAGCTTCCAGACGGGCACGTAGAGGTTTCCGCAGGGCCGGCCGGCA
TGGCCAGTGTGTGGGATTACGACCTGGTACTGATGGCGGTTTCCCATCTAACCGAATCCATGAACCGATA
CCGGGAAGGGAAGGGAGACAAGCCCGGCCGCGTGTTCCGTCCACACGTTGCGGACGTACTCAAGTTCTGC
CGGCGAGCCGATGGCGGAAAGCAGAAAGACGACCTGGTAGAAACCTGCATTCGGTTAAACACCACGCACG
TTGCCATGCAGCGTACGAAGAAGGCCAAGAACGGCCGCCTGGTGACGGTATCCGAGGGTGAAGCCTTGAT
TAGCCGCTACAAGATCGTAAAGAGCGAAACCGGGCGGCCGGAGTACATCGAGATCGAGCTAGCTGATTGG
ATGTACCGCGAGATCACAGAAGGCAAGAACCCGGACGTGCTGACGGTTCACCCCGATTACTTTTTGATCG
ATCCCGGCATCGGCCGTTTTCTCTACCGCCTGGCACGCCGCGCCGCAGGCAAGGCAGAAGCCAGATGGTT
GTTCAAGACGATCTACGAACGCAGTGGCAGCGCCGGAGAGTTCAAGAAGTTCTGTTTCACCGTGCGCAAG
CTGATCGGGTCAAATGACCTGCCGGAGTACGATTTGAAGGAGGAGGCGGGGCAGGCTGGCCCGATCCTAG
TCATGCGCTACCGCAACCTGATCGAGGGCGAAGCATCCGCCGGTTCCTAATGTACGGAGCAGATGCTAGG
GCAAATTGCCCTAGCAGGGGAAAAAGGTCGAAAAGGTCTCTTTCCTGTGGATAGCACGTACATTGGGAAC
CCAAAGCCGTACATTGGGAACCGGAACCCGTACATTGGGAACCCAAAGCCGTACATTGGGAACCGGTCAC
ACATGTAAGTGACTGATATAAAAGAGAAAAAAGGCGATTTTTCCGCCTAAAACTCTTTAAAACTTATTAA
AACTCTTAAAACCCGCCTGGCCTGTGCATAACTGTCTGGCCAGCGCACAGCCGAAGAGCTGCAAAAAGCG
CCTACCCTTCGGTCGCTGCGCTCCCTACGCCCCGCCGCTTCGCGTCGGCCTATCGCGGCCGCTGGCCGCT
CAAAAATGGCTGGCCTACGGCCAGGCAATCTACCAGGGCGCGGACAAGCCGCGCCGTCGCCACTCGACCG
CCGGCGCCCACATCAAGGCACCCTGCCTCGCGCGTTTCGGTGATGACGGTGAAAACCTCTGACACATGCA
GCTCCCGGAGACGGTCACAGCTTGTCTGTAAGCGGATGCCGGGAGCAGACAAGCCCGTCAGGGCGCGTCA
GCGGGTGTTGGCGGGTGTCGGGGCGCAGCCATGACCCAGTCACGTAGCGATAGCGGAGTGTATACTGGCT
TAACTATGCGGCATCAGAGCAGATTGTACTGAGAGTGCACCATATGCGGTGTGAAATACCGCACAGATGC
GTAAGGAGAAAATACCGCATCAGGCGCTCTTCCGCTTCCTCGCTCACTGACTCGCTGCGCTCGGTCGTTC
GGCTGCGGCGAGCGGTATCAGCTCACTCAAAGGCGGTAATACGGTTATCCACAGAATCAGGGGATAACGC
AGGAAAGAACATGTGAGCAAAAGGCCAGCAAAAGGCCAGGAACCGTAAAAAGGCCGCGTTGCTGGCGTTT
TTCCATAGGCTCCGCCCCCCTGACGAGCATCACAAAAATCGACGCTCAAGTCAGAGGTGGCGAAACCCGA
CAGGACTATAAAGATACCAGGCGTTTCCCCCTGGAAGCTCCCTCGTGCGCTCTCCTGTTCCGACCCTGCC
GCTTACCGGATACCTGTCCGCCTTTCTCCCTTCGGGAAGCGTGGCGCTTTCTCATAGCTCACGCTGTAGG
TATCTCAGTTCGGTGTAGGTCGTTCGCTCCAAGCTGGGCTGTGTGCACGAACCCCCCGTTCAGCCCGACC
GCTGCGCCTTATCCGGTAACTATCGTCTTGAGTCCAACCCGGTAAGACACGACTTATCGCCACTGGCAGC
AGCCACTGGTAACAGGATTAGCAGAGCGAGGTATGTAGGCGGTGCTACAGAGTTCTTGAAGTGGTGGCCT
AACTACGGCTACACTAGAAGGACAGTATTTGGTATCTGCGCTCTGCTGAAGCCAGTTACCTTCGGAAAAA
GAGTTGGTAGCTCTTGATCCGGCAAACAAACCACCGCTGGTAGCGGTGGTTTTTTTGTTTGCAAGCAGCA
GATTACGCGCAGAAAAAAAGGATCTCAAGAAGATCCTTTGATCTTTTCTACGGGGTCTGACGCTCAGTGG
AACGAAAACTCACGTTAAGGGCTGATGAATCCCCTAATGATTTTTATCAAAATCATTAAGTTAAGGTAGA
TACACATCTTGTCATATGATCAAATGGTTTCGCCAAAAATCAATAATCAGACAACAAAATGTGCGAACTC
GATATTTTACACGACTCTCTTTACCAATTCTGCCCCGAATTACACTTAAAACGACTCAACAGCTTAACGT
TGGCTTGCCACGCCTTACTTGACTGTAAAACTCTCACTCTTACCGAACTTGGCCGTAACCTGCCAACCAA
AGCGAGAACAAAACATAACATCAAACGAATCGACCGATTGTTAGGTAATCGTCACCTCCACAAAGAGCGA
CTCGCTGTATACCGTTGGCATGCTAGCTTTATCTGTTCGGGCAATACGATGCCCATTGTACTTGTTGACT
GGTCTGATATCCGTGAGCAAAAACGGCTTATGGTATTGCGAGCTTCAGTCGCACTACACGGTCGTTCTGT
TACTCTTTATGAGAAAGCGTTCCCGCTTTCAGAGCAATGTTCAAAGAAAGCTCATGACCAATTTCTAGCC
GACCTTGCGAGCATTCTACCGAGTAACACCACACCGCTCATTGTCAGTGATGCTGGCTTTAAAGTGCCAT
GGTATAAATCCGTTGAGAAGCTGGGTTGGTACTGGTTAAGTCGAGTAAGAGGAAAAGTACAATATGCAGA
CCTAGGAGCGGAAAACTGGAAACCTATCAGCAACTTACATGATATGTCATCTAGTCACTCAAAGACTTTA
GGCTATAAGAGGCTGACTAAAAGCAATCCAATCTCATGCCAAATTCTATTGTATAAATCTCGCTCTAAAG
GCCGAAAAAATCAGCGCTCGACACGGACTCATTGTCACCACCCGTCACCTAAAATCTACTCAGCGTCGGC
AAAGGAGCCATGGATTCTAGCAACTAACTTACCTGTTGAAATTCGAACACCCAAACAACTTGTTAATATC
TATTCGAAGCGAATGCAGATTGAAGAAACCTTCCGAGACTTGAAAAGTCCTGCCTACGGACTAGGCCTAC
GCCATAGCCGAACGAGCAGCTCAGAGCGTTTTGATATCATGCTGCTAATCGCCCTGATGCTTCAACTAAC
ATGTTGGCTTGCGGGCGTTCATGCTCAGAAACAAGGTTGGGACAAGCACTTCCAGGCTAACACAGTCAGA
AATCGAAACGTACTCTCAACAGTTCGCTTAGGCATGGAAGTTTTGCGGCATTCTGGCTACACAATAACAA
GGGAAGACTCACTCGTGGCTGCAACCCTGCTTACTCAAAATCTATTCACACATGGTTACGTTTTGGGGAA
ATTATGAGGGGATCTCTCAGCGTTAAGGGATTTTGGTCATGCATTCTAGGTACTAAAACAATTCATCCAG
TAAAATATAATATTTTATTTTCTCCCAATCAGGCTTGATCCCCAGTAAGTCAAAAAATAGCTCGACATAC
TGTTCTTCCCCGATATCCTCCCTGATCGACCGGACGCAGAAGGCAATGTCATACCACTTGTCCGCCCTGC
CGCTTCTCCCAAGATCAATAAAGCCACTTACTTTGCCATCTTTCACAAAGATGTTGCTGTCTCCCAGGTC
GCCGTGGGAAAAGACAAGTTCCTCTTCGGGCTTTTCCGTCTTTAAAAAATCATACAGCTCGCGCGGATCT
TTAAATGGAGTGTCTTCTTCCCAGTTTTCGCAATCCACATCGGCCAGATCGTTATTCAGTAAGTAATCCA
ATTCGGCTAAGCGGCTGTCTAAGCTATTCGTATAGGGACAATCCGATATGTCGATGGAGTGAAAGAGCCT
GATGCACTCCGCATACAGCTCGATAATCTTTTCAGGGCTTTGTTCATCTTCATACTCTTCCGAGCAAAGG
ACGCCATCGGCCTCACTCATGAGCAGATTGCTCCAGCCATCATGCCGTTCAAAGTGCAGGACCTTTGGAA
CAGGCAGCTTTCCTTCCAGCCATAGCATCATGTCCTTTTCCCGTTCCACATCATAGGTGGTCCCTTTATA
CCGGCTGTCCGTCATTTTTAAATATAGGTTTTCATTTTCTCCCACCAGCTTATATACCTTAGCAGGAGAC
ATTCCTTCCGTATCTTTTACGCAGCGGTATTTTTCGATCAGTTTTTTCAATTCCGGTGATATTCTCATTT
TAGCCATTTATTATTTCCTTCCTCTTTTCTACAGTATTTAAAGATACCCCAAGAAGCTAATTATAACAAG
ACGAACTCCAATTCACTGTTCCTTGCATTCTAAAACCTTAAATACCAGAAAACAGCTTTTTCAAAGTTGT
TTTCAAAGTTGGCGTATAACATAGTATCGACGGAGCCGATTTTGAAACCGCGGTGATCACAGGCAGCAAC
GCTCTGTCATCGTTACAATCAACATGCTACCCTCCGCGAGATCATCCGTGTTTCAAACCCGGCAGCTTAG
TTGCCGTTCTTCCGAATAGCATCGGTAACATGAGCAAAGTCTGCCGCCTTACAACGGCTCTCCCGCTGAC
GCCGTCCCGGACTGATGGGCTGCCTGTATCGAGTGGTGATTTTGTGCCGAGCTGCCGGTCGGGGAGCTGT
TGGCTGGCTGGTGGCAGGATATATTGTGGTGTAAACAAATTGACGCTTAGACAACTTAATAACACATTGC
GGACGTTTTTAATGTACTGAATTAACGCCGAATTAATTCCTAGGCCACCATGTTGGGCCCGGCGCGCC
